>Addgene plasmid #68996 | mhc2dab:GFP-LT | addgene full sequence | sequence record 407159 | Addgene NGS Result
TATTTCCTTTTATGTAATTAATTTATTTTATTTCACAGTAAATATAAGTGACCAATGTAAAAAAAAAAAT
GTCAGTATATATGTGGAATAATCTTTAACTAAATATTTAACTATATTTAGGTTTATTTTATAGAAACAGA
TGAAACTGTTAATTGTAACACTGTTTGCAAAATATTTAGGTCATATTTTTGTCAGTTCTTCTAACTAAAA
ATACTGTTTAATTTAATTCTATTTATTTTAGTTTAATTAAGTTTACCAAAGCCTTGAAATATATCTTTTT
TTTATTGAATACAAATGATTTAATACAAATCATATTTGTTTGTAACACACTCAATTTAAATTATGCTAAA
CAGATGTCGTTAATAATAATAAATATGTTCATATTTCAAATAATCATGTCTACTCATTGCTTAAAGATTT
GTTTGTAACAATTTTCACTGCCCACACAGCTGACATTGTGATTGTGATATGTAAAAAGTTTTTAATGACT
AAAAAGCAGACACAATAGTTTCAATTTAATTATTTATTTCTAAAGGTTTGATTATTCAGTATCAAACAAC
TGTGCAAAAAAAAAAAGACTGAATAAAAGATCTTAAAGTACCACTATTTAAAGTTGCATTATAAAACCAC
ACTCGCATTACCTGATTTAAAATTCAATGAAAATGCATAAATGATCAAAGCATGAAAAAATTACAATTAA
ATTAAGCTTTGCAATTAAGTTTAAATTTAGCATAAATTTCAAGACCCTTTTGTCTTTGCTTATCATAAGA
TAAAACCAGAACACAAAATAACGTGTAGAATTGTCACAAGTCACAAAAATAAGACATATCCGGAAGCAAA
AATGATTTAATGGAACAATTAAATAGTGCATATATGTGTGTTTATGTGACTGTTTACTTCAGAGGACAAG
TGGATTTACTGGCAAAAAATATCAACAAAAGTTTTGTGAATATATTTTATGTGTCTTTTAGTTAAGGCAA
ATAACTGAAAATTTTTTTTTTACAGGATCAAGTTTATGGAGAAGAAAATATAATTCATCTAACCTAAAAG
CTATGGAATCTAAATGTCCTGAGAAGGATATAGTCCCAAACCTGTATGAATGCCTAATAATTTGTATGGT
AACTTTGATCATCAAAACTTTCGATTATTATTGTCACACACACACACACACACACACACACACACACACA
CACACACACACACACACACACACACACACTGTCTTTTTCCTTATACCACCATATTGGATTGTTTAAAAAT
TATATCCTTTATATTTAAATGAAGGGCGAAGCAGTGGTACAGTAGGTAGTGCTGTCGCCTCACAGCAAGA
AGGTCGCTGGGTCGCTGGTTCGAGCCTCAGCTCAGTTGGCGTTTCTGTGAAGAGTTTGCATGTTCTTCCT
GCGTTCGTGTTGGTTTCCTCCAGGTACTCCGGTTTTCCCCACAGTCCAAAGACATGCGGTACGCGGCCGC
CACCGCGGCCCATCTGGCCTGTGTTTCAGACACCAGGGAGTCTCTGCTCACGTTTCCTGCTATTTGCAGC
CTCTCTATCAAGACTAATACACCTCTTCCCGCATCGGCTGCCTGTGAGAGGCTTTTCAGCACTGCAGGAT
TGCTTTTCAGCCCCAAAAGAGCTAGGCTTGACACTAACAATTTTGAGAATCAGCTTCTACTGAAGTTAAA
TCTGAGGTTTTACAACTTTGAGTAGCGTGTACTGGCATTAGATTGTCTGTCTTATAGTTTGATAATTAAA
TACAAACAGTTCTAAAGCAGGATAAAACCTTGTATGCATTTCATTTAATGTTTTTTGAGATTAAAAGCTT
AAACAAGAATCTCTAGTTTTCTTTCTTGCTTTTACTTTTACTTCCTTAATACTCAAGTACAATTTTAATG
GAGTACTTTTTTACTTTTACTCAAGTAAGATTCTAGCCAGATACTTTTACTTTTAATTGAGTAAAATTTT
CCCTAAGTACTTGTACTTTCACTTGAGTAAAATTTTTGAGTACTTTTTACACCTCTGTCAAGAACTCCTG
GGAGCTCCAGCTTTTGTTCCCTTTAGTGAGGGTTAATTGCGCGCATTACCCTGTTATCCCTACGCGCTTG
GCGTAATCATGGTCATAGCTGTTTCCTGTGTGAAATTGTTATCCGCTCACAATTCCACACAACATACGAG
CCGGAAGCATAAAGTGTAAAGCCTGGGGTGCCTAATGAGTGAGCTAACTCACATTAATTGCGTTGCGCTC
ACTGCCCGCTTTCCAGTCGGGAAACCTGTCGTGCCAGCTGCATTAATGAATCGGCCAACGCGCGGGGAGA
GGCGGTTTGCGTATTGGGCGCTCTTCCGCTTCCTCGCTCACTGACTCGCTGCGCTCGGTCGTTCGGCTGC
GGCGAGCGGTATCAGCTCACTCAAAGGCGGTAATACGGTTATCCACAGAATCAGGGGATAACGCAGGAAA
GAACATGTGAGCAAAAGGCCAGCAAAAGGCCAGGAACCGTAAAAAGGCCGCGTTGCTGGCGTTTTTCCAT
AGGCTCCGCCCCCCTGACGAGCATCACAAAAATCGACGCTCAAGTCAGAGGTGGCGAAACCCGACAGGAC
TATAAAGATACCAGGCGTTTCCCCCTGGAAGCTCCCTCGTGCGCTCTCCTGTTCCGACCCTGCCGCTTAC
CGGATACCTGTCCGCCTTTCTCCCTTCGGGAAGCGTGGCGCTTTCTCATAGCTCACGCTGTAGGTATCTC
AGTTCGGTGTAGGTCGTTCGCTCCAAGCTGGGCTGTGTGCACGAACCCCCCGTTCAGCCCGACCGCTGCG
CCTTATCCGGTAACTATCGTCTTGAGTCCAACCCGGTAAGACACGACTTATCGCCACTGGCAGCAGCCAC
TGGTAACAGGATTAGCAGAGCGAGGTATGTAGGCGGTGCTACAGAGTTCTTGAAGTGGTGGCCTAACTAC
GGCTACACTAGAAGAACAGTATTTGGTATCTGCGCTCTGCTGAAGCCAGTTACCTTCGGAAAAAGAGTTG
GTAGCTCTTGATCCGGCAAACAAACCACCGCTGGTAGCGGTGGTTTTTTTGTTTGCAAGCAGCAGATTAC
GCGCAGAAAAAAAGGATCTCAAGAAGATCCTTTGATCTTTTCTACGGGGTCTGACGCTCAGTGGAACGAA
AACTCACGTTAAGGGATTTTGGTCATGAGATTATCAAAAAGGATCTTCACCTAGATCCTTTTAAATTAAA
AATGAAGTTTTAAATCAATCTAAAGTATATATGAGTAAACTTGGTCTGACAGTTACCAATGCTTAATCAG
TGAGGCACCTATCTCAGCGATCTGTCTATTTCGTTCATCCATAGTTGCCTGACTCCCCGTCGTGTAGATA
ACTACGATACGGGAGGGCTTACCATCTGGCCCCAGTGCTGCAATGATACCGCGAGACCCACGCTCACCGG
CTCCAGATTTATCAGCAATAAACCAGCCAGCCGGAAGGGCCGAGCGCAGAAGTGGTCCTGCAACTTTATC
CGCCTCCATCCAGTCTATTAATTGTTGCCGGGAAGCTAGAGTAAGTAGTTCGCCAGTTAATAGTTTGCGC
AACGTTGTTGCCATTGCTACAGGCATCGTGGTGTCACGCTCGTCGTTTGGTATGGCTTCATTCAGCTCCG
GTTCCCAACGATCAAGGCGAGTTACATGATCCCCCATGTTGTGCAAAAAAGCGGTTAGCTCCTTCGGTCC
TCCGATCGTTGTCAGAAGTAAGTTGGCCGCAGTGTTATCACTCATGGTTATGGCAGCACTGCATAATTCT
CTTACTGTCATGCCATCCGTAAGATGCTTTTCTGTGACTGGTGAGTACTCAACCAAGTCATTCTGAGAAT
AGTGTATGCGGCGACCGAGTTGCTCTTGCCCGGCGTCAATACGGGATAATACCGCGCCACATAGCAGAAC
TTTAAAAGTGCTCATCATTGGAAAACGTTCTTCGGGGCGAAAACTCTCAAGGATCTTACCGCTGTTGAGA
TCCAGTTCGATGTAACCCACTCGTGCACCCAACTGATCTTCAGCATCTTTTACTTTCACCAGCGTTTCTG
GGTGAGCAAAAACAGGAAGGCAAAATGCCGCAAAAAAGGGAATAAGGGCGACACGGAAATGTTGAATACT
CATACTCTTCCTTTTTCAATATTATTGAAGCATTTATCAGGGTTATTGTCTCATGAGCGGATACATATTT
GAATGTATTTAGAAAAATAAACAAATAGGGGTTCCGCGCACATTTCCCCGAAAAGTGCCACCTAAATTGT
AAGCGTTAATATTTTGTTAAAATTCGCGTTAAATTTTTGTTAAATCAGCTCATTTTTTAACCAATAGGCC
GAAATCGGCAAAATCCCTTATAAATCAAAAGAATAGACCGAGATAGGGT
[37 nt withheld, positions 4390-4426]
AAAGAACGTGGACTCCAACGTCAAAGG
[49 nt withheld, positions 4454-4502]
T
[91 nt withheld, positions 4504-4594]
G
[124 nt withheld, positions 4596-4719]
CCCATTCGCCATTCAGGCTGCGCAACTGTTGGGAAGGGCGATCGGTGCGGGCCTCTTCGCTATTACGCCA
GCTGGCGAAAGGGGGATGTGCTGCAAGGCGATTAAGTTGGGTAACGCCAGGGTTTTCCCAGTCACGACGT
TGTAAAACGACGGCCAGTGAGCGCGTAGGGATAACAGGGTAATGCGCGCGTAATACGACTCACTATAGGG
CGAATTGGGTACCGGGGGTCAAGAACCAGAGGTGTAAAGTACTTGAGTAATTTTACTTGATTACTGTACT
TAAGTATTATTTTTGGGGATTTTTACTTTACTTGAGTACAATTAAAAATCAATACTTTTACTTTTACTTA
ATTACATTTTTTTAGAAAAAAAAGTACTTTTTACTCCTTACAATTTTATTTACAGTCAAAAAGTACTTAT
TTTTTGGAGATCACTTCATTCTATTTTCCCTTGCTATTACCAAACCAATTGAATTGCGCTGATGCCCAGT
TTAATTTAAATGTTATTTATTCTGCCTATGAAAATCGTTTTCACATTATATGAAATTGGTCAGACATGTT
CATTGGTCCTTTGGAAGTGACGTCATGTCACATCTATTACCACAATGCACAGCACCTTGACCTGGAAATT
AGGGAAATTATAACAGTCAATCAGTGGAAGAAAATGGAGGAAGTATGTGATTCATCAGCAGCTGCGAGCA
GCACAGTCCAAAATCAGCCACAGGATCAAGAGCACCCGTGGCCGTATCTTCGCAGATCTGATCTAGAGGA
TCATAATCAGCCATACCACATTTGTAGAGGTTTTACTTGCTTTAAAAAACCTCCCACACCTCCCCCTGAA
CCTGAAACATAAAATGAATGCAATTGTTGTTGTTAACTTGTTTATTGCAGCTTATAATGGTTACAAATAA
AGCAATAGCATCACAAATTTCACAAATAAAGCATTTTTTTCACTGCATTCTAGTTGTGGTTTGTCCAAAC
TCATCAATGTATCTTATCATGTCTGAATCCTCGAGTTATTTGTATAGTTCATCCATGCCATGTGTAATCC
CAGCAGCTGTTACAAACTCAAGAAGGACCATGTGGTCTCTCTTTTCGTTGGGATCTTTCGAAAGGGCAGA
TTGTGTGGACAGGTAATGGTTGTCTGGTAAAAGGACAGGGCCATCGCCAATTGGAGTATTTTGTTGATAA
TGGTCTGCTAGTTGAACGCTTCCATCTTCAATGTTGTGTCTAATTTTGAAGTTAACTTTGATTCCATTCT
TTTGTTTGTCTGCCATGATGTATACATTGTGTGAGTTATAGTTGTATTCCAATTTGTGTCCAAGAATGTT
TCCATCTTCTTTAAAATCAATACCTTTTAACTCGATTCTATTAACAAGGGTATCACCTTCAAACTTGACT
TCAGCACGTGTCTTGTAGTTCCCGTCATCTTTGAAAAATATAGTTCTTTCCTGTACATAACCTTCGGGCA
TGGCACTCTTGAAAAAGTCATGCCGTTTCATATGATCTGGGTATCTTGAAAAGCATTGAACACCATAAGT
GAGAGTAGTGACAAGTGTTGGCCATGGAACAGGTAGTTTTCCAGTAGTGCAAATAAATTTAAGGGTAAGT
TTTCCGTATGTTGCATCACCTTCACCCTCTCCACTGACAGAAAATTTGTGCCCATTAACATCACCATCTA
ATTCAACAAGAATTGGGACAACTCCAGTGAAAAGTTCTTCTCCTTTACTCATGGTGAATTCCTGCAGCCC
GGGGGATCCGAGTCTTTGAATGTGTCAAATGAAGAACTTTCCCTCAGTGTCTTCTTCTTGTGGTGGATTT
CTAAATAATCTGACCAATCAGCTTACTCCCACATAAGTGTTGCTAGGTCAAAAACTGCTTTCATTTTTCT
GTTTTCACAAGACAATTACTGTGAGTGCATTAACACATGTATAACCATAGCGGTTGTGTACACTACACAA
AAAATGATAAAATGTAAGAATATTTATTAGTTGTGTCTGTTTTCTAAATTAAGAACATGTGTTTATATTA
GATTAGTTTAGTTATATTTTTTATAGAAACAGATGAAACTGTTTATAGTTGTGACAGTTTGCTATATATT
TATTTGGTAACATTTTTGTAAATTACAATTTTTTATTTTATTTAACTAAAGTCTTGAAATGTAATTTAAT
TTTTTAACATCAATATATTGAAATAATGTCAATATATTTATTTGCAAAAAAAAAGATTTTAAAATTTATT
TTATTTTATTATTTCATTTTAGTTAAGCCTAATTTATAATTTTATTGTATTTTATATTTTATTTTATTAA
CGTTTAGTGTGTTATTTTATTTAACTTTAATTTGATATATTACTTTATTGTTTTGTTTTATTTGATTTGA
TTTTACTTTATTTTGCTTTGGTTTTTGTTTTAATTTATTATTTTTTATTTTATTCAGTCAATATATTTTA
TTCAGTATTGTTTGAGTATTCTATTAGTTTTATTCTATTATTTCAATTTATTTTAGTTTACTTTAGTTTA
TTATTTTATTACATACATTTTATTTTATTAATTGTATTAACGTTTGGTATATTATTTTAGTTTACTTTAT
TATTTTACTTTATTTTAATGACTGATTTTATTTTACTTTATTTTGCTTTGATTTTAGTTTGATTTTATTT
TACTTATTGTTTTATTTTATTTAGTCAATATATTGTTGTTCAATATATATTTAATTATTGTATATATTTT
ATTATTGTATTTTATGTTAGTTTATTTTAAATTAATTTATTGTTTTACTTTATTTTGATGTCTTATTTTA
TTTTTCTTTATTGTTTTATTCATATTATTAGTTATTTTTATTTTATTAATTTAATATTTTATTCAGTCAA
TATATTTATTATATATAATTTATTCATTTATTAATAATATAATTTCTTTTTGTATTTTAGTTTAGTTAAG
GCTATTATTTTATTTAATTATTTTAATTGTTGGCTTTGCTTTGTTTTATGTTATTTTTTTTAATTTCTTA
TTATTTATTTGTTTATAACTTATTATTTATGTCTGTATAATATTTTCGTTAATTCTTCAAATGTTTTGTT
TTGTTTTATTTTAGTTATAAAAATGTATAAAAATTTTGTTTTTTAATAAATATTTTGTCAGTCAATATAT
GTTTATTCATTTTTTTATTTTTTTATTTTATGATATGGTTTTCTTTTAGCTTATTTTCTTTTATTATTTT
ATTTTAGATTATTTTATAATATTAATTTTATTTAAGCTTATTTTATTTTAATTATTGTTTATTTTAATTT
AATATTTTTATCATTTTATTTTAGTTTACTGTTATTATTATTATTTTTTTTTATTATTTATATGTTTTTT
GTTTGTTTTATTATTTATGTCTGTGTGGTATTTTTTTTAAATTTCCAAAAGTATTGTTTTGTTTAGTTTT
ATTTTAGTTTATCTTAAAAATTTATAAAAAAAACGATTTTTAATAAATATTTTGTCAATCTTTATGTTTA
TTTAATATTTTTTATTATTTAGTTTTATTATTTAATTTGAATTTTTTTATTTCTTTATTTTATTAAGTTT
AGTTTATTGTTTATTTTATTTTAATTTAATTATATATTTTATTTTAGTGCATCATTTTAGTTTATTATTT
TATTTTTATTTTATTTTATTTTTTTAATTTTTTTTATTTTATTTTGTTTGTTTTATTTTAGTTTAGTTTA
AAATTTAATTTAAAAAAAAATATTTTTGTCAAGCAATATATCCATTCATTAATTTTCCTTCGGCTTAGTC
CCTATATTTCAGAACCTCCAACTATTCCAGCATATGTTTTATGCGGTGGATGCCCTTCCAGCCGTAACCC
TGTTCTGGGAAACATCTATACACTCGTACATACACTAAGTTTGATTTAGCTCATTCAATTCACTTTTAGC
ACATGTTTGAACTGTGGGGGAAACCGGAGCACCCAGAGGAAATCAATGCAAACATGAGGAGAACATGCAA
CTCCACGCAGAAATGCCAACAGGCTCAGCCAGGTGAGCGACAGTGCTAACCACTGAGCCATTTTTTTTCT
ATTAGTTTATTATTTTATTTGAGATTATTTTTAATTTATTTTATTTGTGTTCAT
Features (pLannotate 1.2.2; 16 found; start..end, strand, type, name):
   2050..2068    -  promoter       T3 promoter: promoter for bacteriophage T3 RNA polymerase
   2136..2152    -  protein_bind   lac operator: The lac repressor binds to the lac operator to inhibit transcription in E. coli. This inhibition can be relieved by adding lactose or isopropyl-β-D-thiogalactopyranoside (IPTG). lac repressor encoded by lacI
   2160..2190    -  promoter       lac promoter: promoter for the E. coli lac operon
   2205..2226    -  protein_bind   CAP binding site: CAP binding activates transcription in the presence of cAMP. E. coli catabolite activator protein
   2239..2331    -  CDS            lacI (fragment): lac repressor; lacI; The lac repressor binds to the lac operator to inhibit transcription in E. coli. This inhibition can be relieved by adding lactose or isopropyl-β-D-thiogalactopyranoside (IPTG).
   2514..3102    -  rep_origin     ori: high-copy-number ColE1/pMB1/pBR322/pUC origin of replication
   3273..4133    -  CDS            AmpR: β-lactamase; bla; confers resistance to ampicillin, carbenicillin, and related antibiotics
   4134..4238    -  promoter       AmpR promoter: bla
   4291..4719    -  rep_origin     f1 ori (sequence partly withheld): f1 bacteriophage origin of replication; arrow indicates direction of (+) strand synthesis
   4724..4879    -  CDS            lacZα (fragment): LacZα fragment of β-galactosidase; lacZ fragment
   4910..4928    +  promoter       T7 promoter: promoter for bacteriophage T7 RNA polymerase
   5488..5571    +  CDS            large T antigen (fragment): large T antigen from SV40 (simian virus 40)
   5594..5715    +  polyA_signal   SV40 poly(A) signal: SV40 polyadenylation signal
   5736..6451    -  CDS            GFP (fragment): Aequoria victoria green fluorescent protein
   6455..6478    -  misc_feature   MCS (fragment): pBluescript multiple cloning site
   8371..8393    -  5'UTR          polyhedrin 5' UTR (fragment): 5' UTR from the Malacosoma neustria nucleopolyhedrovirus polyhedrin gene (Ezure et al., 2006)
