[The description below was written by a language model from this plasmid's Addgene catalogue record and pLannotate feature annotations shown in this document.]
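Description:
mhc2dab:GFP-LT is a zebrafish transgenesis plasmid built on the mTol2-GFP-LT backbone. It places a GFP reporter under the control of regulatory sequence from the zebrafish MHC class II gene mhc2dab. The insert is not a coding sequence. It is a roughly 3.8 kb genomic fragment lying upstream of the mhc2dab transcriptional start site, amplified from a genomic clone and inserted by restriction cloning between NotI and BamHI sites so that it acts as the promoter. Although the catalogue lists GFP-LT as a C-terminal tag on the backbone, the depositor's description indicates a promoter-reporter arrangement rather than a protein fusion. The record does not define what "LT" means.

The feature table for the 8.8 kb sequence fits this layout. It shows a GFP coding region on the minus strand, next to a remnant of the pBluescript multiple cloning site. A long unannotated stretch next to that remnant presumably holds the zebrafish promoter fragment. An SV40 poly(A) signal and a short fragment of SV40 large T antigen sequence lie on the far side of GFP. The annotation places them on the opposite strand from GFP, which may reflect the bidirectional nature of the SV40 polyadenylation region. The short polyhedrin 5' UTR match falls within the unannotated region and is probably a chance hit. The backbone name implies minimal Tol2 transposon arms for transposase-mediated genomic integration, but the annotation tool did not call them.

The remaining features are typical of a pBluescript-type plasmid: a high-copy ColE1/pUC origin, an ampicillin resistance gene with its own promoter, an f1 origin, lac regulatory and lacZα remnants, and flanking T3 and T7 promoters. The stated purpose is making transgenic fish, and the associated study characterised the zebrafish mononuclear phagocyte system.
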