Addgene plasmid #68996: mhc2dab:GFP-LT
Purpose: for making transgenic fish
Depositing lab: David Traver. Depositing organization: University of California, San Diego (UCSD). Publication: Characterization of the mononuclear phagocyte system in zebrafish. Wittamer V, Bertrand JY, Gutschow PW, Traver D. Blood. 2011 Jun 30;117(26):7126-35. doi: 10.1182/blood-2010-11-321448. Epub 2011 Mar 15. PubMed 21406720.
Backbone
  Vector backbone: mTol2-GFP-LT
  Vector type: Zebrafish expression
Growth in bacteria
  Bacterial resistance: Ampicillin, 100 μg/mL
  Growth temperature: 37°C
  Growth strain: DH5alpha
  Copy number: High Copy
Gene/Insert
  Gene/Insert name: mhc2dab
  Species: D. rerio (zebrafish)
  Insert size (bp): 3800
  GenBank ID: AL928944.8
  Entrez Gene: mhc2dab (a.k.a. DAB, DAB1, dab1*01, dab101, dab2*01, dab201, dab3*01, dab301, dab4*01, dab4*02, dab401, dab402, mhc2d8.37b3, mhc2deb, si:dkeyp-2h4.1, zgc:110349, zgc:152682)
  Promoter: mhc2dab
  Tag / fusion protein: GFP-LT (C terminal on backbone)
  Cloning method: Restriction Enzyme; 5′ cloning site NotI (unknown if destroyed); 3′ cloning site BamHI (unknown if destroyed)
  Sequencing primers: 5′ GAGCGGCCGCCTTAGTGTATGTACGAGTGTATAGATGTTTCCC; 3′ GAGGATCCGAGTCTTTGAATGTGTCAAATGAAGAACTTTC
Terms and licenses: Academic/Nonprofit Terms; Industry Terms: Not Available to Industry
Depositor comments: A 3.8-kb fragment upstream of the mhc2dab transcriptional start site was amplified from the bacmid AL928944
How to cite: mhc2dab:GFP-LT was a gift from David Traver (Addgene plasmid # 68996 ; http://n2t.net/addgene:68996 ; RRID:Addgene_68996)
